>Addgene plasmid #103393 | LSB-hsa-miR-29b-1-5p | depositor full sequence | sequence record 195835 | Full Sequence
AATTGAGGGGATAACGCAGGAAAGAACATGTGAGCAAAAGGCCAGCAAAAGGCCAGGAACCGTAAAAAGG
CCGCGTTGCTGGCGTTTTTCCATAGGCTCCGCCCCCCTGACGAGCATCACAAAAATCGACGCTCAAGTCA
GAGGTGGCGAAACCCGACAGGACTATAAAGATACCAGGCGTTTCCCCCTGGAAGCTCCCTCGTGCGCTCT
CCTGTTCCGACCCTGCCGCTTACCGGATACCTGTCCGCCTTTCTCCCTTCGGGAAGCGTGGCGCTTTCTC
ATAGCTCACGCTGTAGGTATCTCAGTTCGGTGTAGGTCGTTCGCTCCAAGCTGGGCTGTGTGCACGAACC
CCCCGTTCAGCCCGACCGCTGCGCCTTATCCGGTAACTATCGTCTTGAGTCCAACCCGGTAAGACACGAC
TTATCGCCACTGGCAGCAGCCACTGGTAACAGGATTAGCAGAGCGAGGTATGTAGGCGGTGCTACAGAGT
TCTTGAAGTGGTGGCCTAACTACGGCTACACTAGAAGAACAGTATTTGGTATCTGCGCTCTGCTGAAGCC
AGTTACCTTCGGAAAAAGAGTTGGTAGCTCTTGATCCGGCAAACAAACCACCGCTGGTAGCGGTGGTTTT
TTTGTTTGCAAGCAGCAGATTACGCGCAGAAAAAAAGGATCTCAAGAAGATCCTTTGATCTTTTCTACGG
GGTCTGACGCTCAGTGGAACGAAAACTCACGTTAAGGGATTTTGGTCATGAGATTATCAAAAAGGATCTT
CACCTAGATCCTTTTAAATTAAAAATGAAGTTTTAAATCAATCTAAAGTATATATGAGTAAACTTGGTCT
GACAGTTACCAATGCTTAATCAGTGAGGCACCTATCTCAGCGATCTGTCTATTTCGTTCATCCATAGTTG
CCTGACTCCCCGTCGTGTAGATAACTACGATACGGGAGGGCTTACCATCTGGCCCCAGTGCTGCAATGAT
ACCGCGAGAACCACGCTCACCGGCTCCAGATTTATCAGCAATAAACCAGCCAGCCGGAAGGGCCGAGCGC
AGAAGTGGTCCTGCAACTTTATCCGCCTCCATCCAGTCTATTAATTGTTGCCGGGAAGCTAGAGTAAGTA
GTTCGCCAGTTAATAGTTTGCGCAACGTTGTTGCCATTGCTACAGGCATCGTGGTGTCACGCTCGTCGTT
TGGTATGGCTTCATTCAGCTCCGGTTCCCAACGATCAAGGCGAGTTACATGATCCCCCATGTTGTGCAAA
AAAGCGGTTAGCTCCTTCGGTCCTCCGATCGTTGTCAGAAGTAAGTTGGCCGCAGTGTTATCACTCATGG
TTATGGCAGCACTGCATAATTCTCTTACTGTCATGCCATCCGTAAGATGCTTTTCTGTGACTGGTGAGTA
CTCAACCAAGTCATTCTGAGAATAGTGTATGCGGCGACCGAGTTGCTCTTGCCCGGCGTCAATACGGGAT
AATACCGCGCCACATAGCAGAACTTTAAAAGTGCTCATCATTGGAAAACGTTCTTCGGGGCGAAAACTCT
CAAGGATCTTACCGCTGTTGAGATCCAGTTCGATGTAACCCACTCGTGCACCCAACTGATCTTCAGCATC
TTTTACTTTCACCAGCGTTTCTGGGTGAGCAAAAACAGGAAGGCAAAATGCCGCAAAAAAGGGAATAAGG
GCGACACGGAAATGTTGAATACTCATACTCTTCCTTTTTCAATATTATTGAAGCATTTATCAGGGTTATT
GTCTCATGAGCGGATACATATTTGAATGTAGCTCCGAATTTCTCGAGGGCTTGTCGACGACGGCGGTCTC
CGTCGTCAGGATCATGAATTCGACCCGCCTGCCACCATGACCGAGTACAAGCCCACGGTGCGCCTCGCCA
CCCGCGACGACGTCCCCCGGGCCGTACGCACCCTCGCCGCCGCGTTCGCCGACTACCCCGCCACGCGCCA
CACCGTCGACCCGGACCGCCACATCGAGCGGGTCACCGAGCTGCAAGAACTCTTCCTCACGCGCGTCGGG
CTCGACATCGGCAAGGTGTGGGTCGCGGACGACGGCGCCGCGGTGGCGGTCTGGACCACGCCGGAGAGCG
TCGAAGCGGGGGCGGTGTTCGCCGAGATCGGCCCGCGCATGGCCGAGTTGAGCGGTTCCCGGCTGGCCGC
GCAGCAACAGATGGAAGGCCTCCTGGCGCCGCACCGGCCCAAGGAGCCCGCGTGGTTCCTGGCCACCGTC
GGCGTCTCGCCCGACCACCAGGGCAAGGGTCTGGGCAGCGCCGTCGTGCTCCCCGGAGTGGAGGCGGCCG
AGCGCGCCGGGGTGCCCGCCTTCCTGGAGACATCCGCGCCCCGCAACCTCCCCTTCTACGAGCGGCTCGG
CTTCACCGTCACCGCCGACGTCGAGGTGCCCGAAGGACCGCGCACCTGGTGCATGACCCGCAAGCCCGGT
GCCTGATACGCGTGAATTCACTCCTCAGGTGCAGGCTGCCTATCAGAAGGTGGTGGCTGGTGTGGCCAAT
GCCCTGGCTCACAAATACCACTGAGATCTTTTTCCCTCTGCCAAAAATTATGGGGACATCATGAAGCCCC
TTGAGCATCTGACTTCTGGCTAATAAAGGAAATTTATTTTCATTGCAATAGTGTGTTGGAATTTTTTGTG
TCTCTCACTCGGAAGGACATATGGGAGGGCAAATCATTTAAAACATCAGAATGAGTATTTGGTTTAGAGT
TTGGCAACATATGCCCATATGCTGGCTGCCATGAACAAAGGTTGGCTATAAAGAGGTCATCAGTATATGA
AACAGCCCCCTGCTGTCCATTCCTTATTCCATAGAAAAGCCTTGACTTGAGGTTAGATTTTTTTTATATT
TTGTTTTGTGTTATTTTTTTCTTTAACATCCCTAAAATTTTCCTTACATGTTTTACTAGCCAGATTTTTC
CTCCTCTCCTGACTACTCCCAGTCATAGCTGTCCCTCTTCTCTTATGGAGATCCCTCGACCTGCAGCCCA
AGCTTGAATTCTCTAGAATTACCCTGTTATCCCTATGCTTGGTTTACCGAGCTCTTATTGGTTTTCAAAC
TTCATTGACTGTGCCCAACGCGCCTGGGAGCTCACGGGGACAGCCCCCCCCCAAAGCCCCCAGGGATGTA
ATTACGTCCCTCCCCCGCTAGGGGGCAGCAGCGAGCCGCCCGGGGCTCCGCTCCGGTCCGGCGCTCCCCC
CGCATCCCCGAGCCGGCAGCGTGCGGGGACAGCCCGGGCACGGGGAAGGTGGCACGGGATCGCTTTCCTC
TGAACGCTTCTCGCTGCTCTTTGAGCCTGCAGACACCTGGGGGGATACGGGGAAAAAGCTAGGCTGAAAG
ACCGGTTCTTAGAATGACACGCGCCTGGGAGCTCACGGGGACAGCCCCCCCCCAAAGCCCCCAGGGATGT
AATTACGTCCCTCCCCCGCTAGGGGGCAGCAGCGAGCCGCCCGGGGCTCCGCTCCGGTCCGGCGCTCCCC
CCGCATCCCCGAGCCGGCAGCGTGCGGGGACAGCCCGGGCACGGGGAAGGTGGCACGGGATCGCTTTCCT
CTGAACGCTTCTCGCTGCTCTTTGAGCCTGCAGACACCTGGGGGGATACGGGGAAAAAGCTAACTTCTGA
GACGACAACTTTGTATAGAAAAGTTGGCTCCGAATTCGCCCTTGACAGCAGAGATCCAGTTTGGTTAATT
AATTGGCTCCGGTGCCCGTCAGTGGGCAGAGCGCACATCGCCCACAGTCCCCGAGAAGTTGTGGGGAGGG
GTCGGCAATTGAACCGGTGCCTAGAGAAGGTGGCGCGGGGTAAACTGGGAAAGTGATGTCGTGTACTGGC
TCCGCCTTTTTCCCGAGGGTGGGGGAGAACCGTATATAAGTGCAGTAGTCGCCGTGAACGTTCTTTTTCG
CAACGGGTTTGCCGCCAGAACACAGGTAAGTGCCGTGTGTGGTTCCCGCGGGCCTGGCCTCTTTACGGGT
TATGGCCCTTGCGTGCCTTGAATTACTTCCACCTGGCTGCAGTACGTGATTCTTGATCCCGAGCTTCGGG
TTGGAAGTGGGTGGGAGAGTTCGAGGCCTTGCGCTTAAGGAGCCCCTTCGCCTCGTGCTTGAGTTGAGGC
CTGGCCTGGGCGCTGGGGCCGCCGCGTGCGAATCTGGTGGCACCTTCGCGCCTGTCTCGCTGCTTTCGAT
AAGTCTCTAGCCATTTAAAATTTTTGATGACCTGCTGCGACGCTTTTTTTCTGGCAAGATAGTCTTGTAA
ATGCGGGCCAAGATCTGCACACTGGTATTTCGGTTTTTGGGGCCGCGGGCGGCGACGGGGCCCGTGCGTC
CCAGCGCACATGTTCGGCGAGGCGGGGCCTGCGAGCGCGGCCACCGAGAATCGGACGGGGGTAGTCTCAA
GCTGGCCGGCCTGCTCTGGTGCCTGGCCTCGCGCCGCCGTGTATCGCCCCGCCCTGGGCGGCAAGGCTGG
CCCGGTCGGCACCAGTTGCGTGAGCGGAAAGATGGCCGCTTCCCGGCCCTGCTGCAGGGAGCTCAAAATG
GAGGACGCGGCGCTCGGGAGAGCGGGCGGGTGAGTCACCCACACAAAGGAAAAGGGCCTTTCCGTCCTCA
GCCGTCGCTTCATGTGACTCCACGGAGTACCGGGCGCCGTCCAGGCACCTCGATTAGTTCTCGAGCTTTT
GGAGTACGTCGTCTTTAGGTTGGGGGGAGGGGTTTTATGCGATGGAGTTTCCCCACACTGAGTGGGTGGA
GACTGAAGTTAGGCCAGCTTGGCACTTGATGTAATTCTCCTTGGAATTTGCCCTTTTTGAGTTTGGATCT
TGGTTCATTCTCAAGCCTCAGACAGTGGTTCAAAGTTTTTTTCTTCCATTTCAGGTGTCGTGAGAAGGGC
GAATTCGACCCAAGTTTGTACAAAAAAGCAGGCTGGATCCAGGTGCCACCATGGTGAGCGAGCTGATTAA
GGAGAACATGCACATGAAGCTGTACATGGAGGGCACCGTGAACAACCACCACTTCAAGTGCACATCCGAG
GGCGAAGGCAAGCCCTACGAGGGCACCCAGACCATGAGAATCAAGGCGGTCGAGGGCGGCCCTCTCCCCT
TCGCCTTCGACATCCTGGCTACCAGCTTCATGTACGGCAGCAAAACCTTCATCAACCACACCCAGGGCAT
CCCCGACTTCTTTAAGCAGTCCTTCCCCGAGGGCTTCACATGGGAGAGAGTCACCACATACGAAGATGGG
GGCGTGCTGACCGCTACCCAGGACACCAGCCTCCAGGACGGCTGCCTCATCTACAACGTCAAGATCAGAG
GGGTGAACTTCCCATCCAACGGCCCTGTGATGCAGAAGAAAACACTCGGCTGGGAGGCCTCCACCGAGAC
ACTGTACCCCGCTGACGGCGGCCTGGAAGGCAGAGCCGACATGGCCCTGAAGCTCGTGGGCGGGGGCCAC
CTGATCTGCAACCTTAAGACCACATACAGATCCAAGAAACCCGCTAAGAACCTCAAGATGCCCGGCGTCT
ACTATGTGGACAGGAGACTGGAAAGAATCAAGGAGGCCGACAAAGAGACATACGTCGAGCAGCACGAGGT
GGCTGTGGCCAGATACTGCGACCTCCCTAGCAAACTGGGGCACAAACTTAATTGAGAATTCTACCACCCA
GCTTTCTTGTACAAAGTGGTACGTCTCAAGACCAGAGGTCTCTGCTTTAATATTATCTAAACCACCATAT
GAAACCAGCTCTAAACCACCATATGAAACCAGCTCTAAACCACCATATGAAACCAGCTCTAAACCACCAT
ATGAAACCAGCCAACCAGAAGAGACCTGTGCTTCACTCCTCAGGTGCAGGCTGCCTATCAGAAGGTGGTG
GCTGGTGTGGCCAATGCCCTGGCTCACAAATACCACTGAGATCTTTTTCCCTCTGCCAAAAATTATGGGG
ACATCATGAAGCCCCTTGAGCATCTGACTTCTGGCTAATAAAGGAAATTTATTTTCATTGCAATAGTGTG
TTGGAATTTTTTGTGTCTCTCACTCGGAAGGACATATGGGAGGGCAAATCATTTAAAACATCAGAATGAG
TATTTGGTTTAGAGTTTGGCAACATATGCCCATATGCTGGCTGCCATGAACAAAGGTTGGCTATAAAGAG
GTCATCAGTATATGAAACAGCCCCCTGCTGTCCATTCCTTATTCCATAGAAAAGCCTTGACTTGAGGTTA
GATTTTTTTTATATTTTGTTTTGTGTTATTTTTTTCTTTAACATCCCTAAAATTTTCCTTACATGTTTTA
CTAGCCAGATTTTTCCTCCTCTCCTGACTACTCCCAGTCATAGCTGTCCCTCTTCTCTTATGGAGATCCC
GAGCGGTGCGTTTTTATGCTTGTAGTATTGTATAATGTTTTTAAGATCCAAGCTTCTGACCTCTTCTCTT
CCTCCCACAGGGCCTCGAGACAATTGCATCGATGGTACCAGTGAAAGTCTGCAATGAATTCGAGTTGGCG
CGCCTGTCATTCTAAATCTCTCTTTCAGCCTAAAGCTTTTTCCCCGTATCCCCCCAGGTGTCTGCAGGCT
CAAAGAGCAGCGAGAAGCGTTCAGAGGAAAGCGATCCCGTGCCACCTTCCCCGTGCCCGGGCTGTCCCCG
CACGCTGCCGGCTCGGGGATGCGGGGGGAGCGCCGGACCGGAGCGGAGCCCCGGGCGGCTCGCTGCTGCC
CCCTAGCGGGGGAGGGACGTAATTACATCCCTGGGGGCTTTGGGAGGGGGCTGTCCCCGTGAGCTCCCAG
GCGCGCCTGTCATTCTAAATCTCTCTTTCAGCCTAAAGCTTTTTCCCCGTATCCCCCCAGGTGTCTGCAG
GCTCAAAGAGCAGCGAGAAGCGTTCAGAGGAAAGCGATCCCGTGCCACCTTCCCCGTGCCCGGGCTGTCC
CCGCACGCTGCCGGCTCGGGGATGCGGGGGGAGCGCCGGACCGGAGCGGAGCCCCGGGCGGCTCGCTGCT
GCCCCCTAGCGGGGGAGGGACGTAATTACATCCCTGGGGGCTTTGGGGGGGGGCTGTCCCCGTGAGCTCC
CAGGCGCGCCAACTCGGTACCGTATCGATGTCGACGTTAACGCTAGTGATATCAACTTTGTATAGAAAAG
TTGGCTCCGAATTCGCCCTTGACAGCAGAGATCCAGTTTGGTTAATTAATTGGCTCCGGTGCCCGTCAGT
GGGCAGAGCGCACATCGCCCACAGTCCCCGAGAAGTTGTGGGGAGGGGTCGGCAATTGAACCGGTGCCTA
GAGAAGGTGGCGCGGGGTAAACTGGGAAAGTGATGTCGTGTACTGGCTCCGCCTTTTTCCCGAGGGTGGG
GGAGAACCGTATATAAGTGCAGTAGTCGCCGTGAACGTTCTTTTTCGCAACGGGTTTGCCGCCAGAACAC
AGGTAAGTGCCGTGTGTGGTTCCCGCGGGCCTGGCCTCTTTACGGGTTATGGCCCTTGCGTGCCTTGAAT
TACTTCCACCTGGCTGCAGTACGTGATTCTTGATCCCGAGCTTCGGGTTGGAAGTGGGTGGGAGAGTTCG
AGGCCTTGCGCTTAAGGAGCCCCTTCGCCTCGTGCTTGAGTTGAGGCCTGGCCTGGGCGCTGGGGCCGCC
GCGTGCGAATCTGGTGGCACCTTCGCGCCTGTCTCGCTGCTTTCGATAAGTCTCTAGCCATTTAAAATTT
TTGATGACCTGCTGCGACGCTTTTTTTCTGGCAAGATAGTCTTGTAAATGCGGGCCAAGATCTGCACACT
GGTATTTCGGTTTTTGGGGCCGCGGGCGGCGACGGGGCCCGTGCGTCCCAGCGCACATGTTCGGCGAGGC
GGGGCCTGCGAGCGCGGCCACCGAGAATCGGACGGGGGTAGTCTCAAGCTGGCCGGCCTGCTCTGGTGCC
TGGCCTCGCGCCGCCGTGTATCGCCCCGCCCTGGGCGGCAAGGCTGGCCCGGTCGGCACCAGTTGCGTGA
GCGGAAAGATGGCCGCTTCCCGGCCCTGCTGCAGGGAGCTCAAAATGGAGGACGCGGCGCTCGGGAGAGC
GGGCGGGTGAGTCACCCACACAAAGGAAAAGGGCCTTTCCGTCCTCAGCCGTCGCTTCATGTGACTCCAC
GGAGTACCGGGCGCCGTCCAGGCACCTCGATTAGTTCTCGAGCTTTTGGAGTACGTCGTCTTTAGGTTGG
GGGGAGGGGTTTTATGCGATGGAGTTTCCCCACACTGAGTGGGTGGAGACTGAAGTTAGGCCAGCTTGGC
ACTTGATGTAATTCTCCTTGGAATTTGCCCTTTTTGAGTTTGGATCTTGGTTCATTCTCAAGCCTCAGAC
AGTGGTTCAAAGTTTTTTTCTTCCATTTCAGGTGTCGTGAGAAGGGCGAATTCGACCCAAGTTTGTACAA
AAAAGCAGGCTCGCCACCATGGTGAGCAAGGGCGAGGAGCTGTTCACCGGGGTGGTGCCCATCCTGGTCG
AGCTGGACGGCGACGTAAACGGCCACAAGTTCAGCGTGAGGGGCGAGGGCGAGGGCGATGCCACCAACGG
CAAGCTGACCCTGAAGTTCATCTGCACCACCGGCAAGCTGCCCGTGCCCTGGCCCACCCTCGTGACCACC
CTGAGCCACGGCGTGCAGTGCTTCGCCCGCTACCCCGACCACATGAAGCAGCACGACTTCTTCAAGTCCG
CCATGCCCGAAGGCTACGTCCAGGAGCGCACCATCTTCTTCAAGGACGACGGCACCTACAAGACCCGCGC
CGAGGTGAAGTTCGAGGGCGACACCCTAGTGAACCGCATCGAGCTGAAGGGCGTCGACTTCAAGGAGGAC
GGCAACATCCTGGGGCACAAGCTGGAGTACAACTTCAACAGCCACAACATCTATATCATGGCCGTCAAGC
AGAAGAACGGCATCAAGGTGAACTTCAAGATCCGCCACAACGTGGAGGACGGCAGCGTGCAGCTCGCCGA
CCACTACCAGCAGAACACCCCCATCGGCGACGGCCCCGTGCTGCTGCCCGACAGCCACTACCTGAGCACC
CAGTCCGTGCTGAGCAAAGACCCCAACGAGAAGCGCGATCACATGGTCCTGCTGGAGTTCCGCACCGCCG
CCGGGATCACTCTCGGCATGGACGAGCTGTACAAGTAATACCACCCAGCTTTCTTGTACAAAGTGGTACG
CGTGAATTCACTCCTCAGGTGCAGGCTGCCTATCAGAAGGTGGTGGCTGGTGTGGCCAATGCCCTGGCTC
ACAAATACCACTGAGATCTTTTTCCCTCTGCCAAAAATTATGGGGACATCATGAAGCCCCTTGAGCATCT
GACTTCTGGCTAATAAAGGAAATTTATTTTCATTGCAATAGTGTGTTGGAATTTTTTGTGTCTCTCACTC
GGAAGGACATATGGGAGGGCAAATCATTTAAAACATCAGAATGAGTATTTGGTTTAGAGTTTGGCAACAT
ATGCCCATATGCTGGCTGCCATGAACAAAGGTTGGCTATAAAGAGGTCATCAGTATATGAAACAGCCCCC
TGCTGTCCATTCCTTATTCCATAGAAAAGCCTTGACTTGAGGTTAGATTTTTTTTATATTTTGTTTTGTG
TTATTTTTTTCTTTAACATCCCTAAAATTTTCCTTACATGTTTTACTAGCCAGATTTTTCCTCCTCTCCT
GACTACTCCCAGTCATAGCTGTCCCTCTTCTCTTATGGAGATCCCTCGACCTGCAGCCCAAGCTTGGCGT
AATCATGGTCATAGCTGTTTCCTGTGTGAAATTGTTATCCGCTCACAATTCCACACAACATACGAGCCGG
AAGCATAAAGTGTAAAGCCTGGGGTGCCTAATGAGTGAGCTAACTCACATTAATTGCGTTGCGCTCACTG
CCCGCTTTCCAGTCGGGAAACCTGTCGTGCCAGCGGATCGACAGTACTAAGCTTGGTCTAATACCCAATC
TCTCGTCTTATCCAGATGTTTTATACGCCTCTGGCCCGTGTCTCAAAATCTCTGATGTTACATTGCACAA
GATAAAATAATATCATCATGAACAATAAAACTGTCTGCTTACATAAACAGTAATACAAGGGGTGTTATGA
GCCATATTCAACGGGAAACGTCGAGGCCGCGATTAAATTCCAACATGGATGCTGATTTATATGGGTATAA
ATGGGCTCGCGATAATGTCGGGCAATCAGGTGCGACAATCTATCGCTTGTATGGGAAGCCCGATGCGCCA
GAGTTGTTTCTGAAACATGGCAAAGGTAGCGTTGCCAATGATGTTACAGATGAGATGGTCAGACTAAACT
GGCTGACGGAATTTATGCCTCTTCCGACCATCAAGCATTTTATCCGTACTCCTGATGATGCATGGTTACT
CACCACTGCGATCCCCGGAAAAACAGCATTCCAGGTATTAGAAGAATATCCTGATTCAGGTGAAAATATT
GTTGATGCGCTGGCAGTGTTCCTGCGCCGGTTGCATTCGATTCCTGTTTGTAATTGTCCTTTTAACAGCG
ATCGCGTATTTCGTCTCGCTCAGGCGCAATCACGAATGAATAACGGTTTGGTTGATGCGAGTGATTTTGA
TGACGAGCGTAATGGCTGGCCTGTTGAACAAGTCTGGAAAGAAATGCATAAACTTTTGCCATTCTCACCG
GATTCAGTCGTCACTCATGGTGATTTCTCACTTGATAACCTTATTTTTGACGAGGGGAAATTAATAGGTT
GTATTGATGTTGGACGAGTCGGAATCGCAGACCGATACCAGGATCTTGCCATCCTATGGAACTGCCTCGG
TGAGTTTTCTCCTTCATTACAGAAACGGCTTTTTCAAAAATATGGTATTGATAATCCTGATATGAATAAA
TTGCAGTTTCATTTGATGCTCGATGAGTTTTTCTAATCAGAATTGGTTAATTGGTTGTAACACTGGCAGA
GCATTACGCTGACTTGACGGGACGGCGCAAGCTCATGACCAAAATCCCTTAACGTGAGTTACGCGTCGTT
CCACTGAGCGTCAGAGGTATCACTAGTATTACAGAGGTAAGTTATAACAGTCGCCTAACCC
Features (pLannotate 1.2.2; 28 found; start..end, strand, type, name):
     87..675     -  rep_origin     ori: high-copy-number ColE1/pMB1/pBR322/pUC origin of replication
    846..1706    -  CDS            AmpR: β-lactamase; bla; confers resistance to ampicillin, carbenicillin, and related antibiotics
   1707..1778    -  promoter       AmpR promoter: bla
   1857..2456    +  CDS            PuroR: puromycin N-acetyltransferase; pac from Streptomyces alboniger; confers resistance to puromycin
   2461..2541    +  CDS            HBB (fragment): HBB_PONPY - Experimental evidence at transcript level: Swiss-Prot protein existence level 2. Involved in oxygen transport from the lung to the various peripheral tissues. From Pongo pygmaeus (Bornean orangutan).
   2612..2667    +  polyA_signal   β-globin poly(A) signal: rabbit β-globin polyadenylation signal (Gil and Proudfoot, 1987)
   3646..3666    +  protein_bind   attB4: mutant version of attB; core recombination site for the Gateway® BP reaction BP Clonase™
   3734..3945    +  promoter       EF-1α core promoter: core promoter for human elongation factor EF-1α
   3946..4884    +  intron         EF-1α intron A: intron upstream of the start codon of human EF-1α
   4911..4931    +  protein_bind   attB1: mutant version of attB; core recombination site for the Gateway® BP reaction BP Clonase™
   4951..5646    +  CDS            mKate2: mKate2 is a basic (constitutively fluorescent) red fluorescent protein published in 2009, derived from Entacmaea quadricolor. It is reported to be a rapidly-maturing monomer with moderate acid sensitivity.
   5666..5690    -  protein_bind   attB2: mutant version of attB; recombination site for the Gateway® BP reaction BP Clonase™
   5842..5916    +  CDS            HBB (fragment): HBB_PONPY - Experimental evidence at transcript level: Swiss-Prot protein existence level 2. Involved in oxygen transport from the lung to the various peripheral tissues. From Pongo pygmaeus (Bornean orangutan).
   5987..6042    +  polyA_signal   β-globin poly(A) signal: rabbit β-globin polyadenylation signal (Gil and Proudfoot, 1987)
   6426..6451    +  misc_feature   SA: splice acceptor site
   7123..7143    +  protein_bind   attB4: mutant version of attB; core recombination site for the Gateway® BP reaction BP Clonase™
   7211..7422    +  promoter       EF-1α core promoter: core promoter for human elongation factor EF-1α
   7423..8361    +  intron         EF-1α intron A: intron upstream of the start codon of human EF-1α
   8388..8408    +  protein_bind   attB1: mutant version of attB; core recombination site for the Gateway® BP reaction BP Clonase™
   8419..9135    +  CDS            EBFP2: EBFP2 is a basic (constitutively fluorescent) blue fluorescent protein published in 2007, derived from Aequorea victoria. It is reported to be a rapidly-maturing monomer with moderate acid sensitivity.
   9143..9167    -  protein_bind   attB2: mutant version of attB; recombination site for the Gateway® BP reaction BP Clonase™
   9171..9251    +  CDS            HBB (fragment): HBB_PONPY - Experimental evidence at transcript level: Swiss-Prot protein existence level 2. Involved in oxygen transport from the lung to the various peripheral tissues. From Pongo pygmaeus (Bornean orangutan).
   9322..9377    +  polyA_signal   β-globin poly(A) signal: rabbit β-globin polyadenylation signal (Gil and Proudfoot, 1987)
   9760..9782    -  protein_bind   lac operator (fragment): The lac repressor binds to the lac operator to inhibit transcription in E. coli. This inhibition can be relieved by adding lactose or isopropyl-β-D-thiogalactopyranoside (IPTG). lac repressor encoded by lacI
   9786..9816    -  promoter       lac promoter: promoter for the E. coli lac operon
   9831..9852    -  protein_bind   CAP binding site: CAP binding activates transcription in the presence of cAMP. E. coli catabolite activator protein
   9865..9904    -  CDS            lacI (fragment): lac repressor; lacI; The lac repressor binds to the lac operator to inhibit transcription in E. coli. This inhibition can be relieved by adding lactose or isopropyl-β-D-thiogalactopyranoside (IPTG).
  10077..10886   +  CDS            KanR: aminoglycoside phosphotransferase; aph(3')-Ia; confers resistance to kanamycin in bacteria or G418 (Geneticin®) in eukaryotes
