[The description below was written by a language model from this plasmid's Addgene catalogue record and pLannotate feature annotations shown in this document.]
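Description:
LSB-hsa-miR-29b-1-5p is a mammalian expression plasmid of about 11 kb built on the Low Sensor Backbone (LSB), a synthetic-biology scaffold for reading out microRNA activity by fluorescence. It replicates in E. coli from a high-copy ColE1/pUC-type origin and carries both AmpR (β-lactamase) and KanR (aminoglycoside phosphotransferase) markers, with the record specifying dual ampicillin and kanamycin selection. A puromycin N-acetyltransferase coding sequence followed by a rabbit β-globin poly(A) signal is also present for selection in mammalian cells, although the feature table does not annotate a promoter directly upstream of it.

The payload consists of two parallel transcription units. Each uses the human EF-1α core promoter with its intron A, is flanked by Gateway attB4/attB1/attB2 recombination scars left from assembly, and ends in a β-globin-derived 3' region and poly(A) signal. One unit expresses the red fluorescent protein mKate2 and, according to the record, carries a target site for human miR-29b-1-5p in its 3' UTR. This target is not annotated separately in the feature table, but it presumably lies in the gap between the mKate2 cassette and its poly(A) region. The other unit expresses EBFP2 with no miRNA target and acts as an internal reference. When miR-29b-1-5p is active in transfected cells it represses mKate2, so the ratio of red to blue fluorescence reports miRNA activity while normalising for plasmid dose and expression capacity.

The depositor notes that the repeated poly(A) elements make the plasmid inherently unstable. The physical plasmid also differs slightly from the deposited sequence, including short insertions flanking the puromycin coding region that do not impair selection.
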