Addgene plasmid #103393: LSB-hsa-miR-29b-1-5p
Purpose: Used to sense miRNA activity using fluorescence based tools. hsa-miR-29b-1-5p target in 3' UTR of of mKate. miRNA activity can be measured by the repression of mKate2 relative to EBFP2 fluorescent proteins . Plasmid is inherently unstable; please see Depositor Comments
Depositing lab: Ron Weiss. Depositing organization: Massachusetts Institute of Technology. Publication: A mixed antagonistic/synergistic miRNA repression model enables accurate predictions of multi-input miRNA sensor activity. Gam JJ, Babb J, Weiss R. Nat Commun. 2018 Jun 22;9(1):2430. doi: 10.1038/s41467-018-04575-0. PubMed 29934631.
Backbone
  Vector backbone: Low Sensor Backbone (LSB)
  Vector type: Mammalian Expression, Synthetic Biology
Growth in bacteria
  Bacterial resistance: Ampicillin and Kanamycin, 100 & 50 μg/mL
  Growth temperature: 30°C
  Growth strain: NEB Stable
  Copy number: High Copy
Gene/Insert
  Gene/Insert name: hsa-miR-29b-1-5p target
  Species: H. sapiens (human)
  Entrez Gene: MIR29B1 (a.k.a. MIRN29B1, miR-29b, miRNA29B1, mir-29b-1)
  Promoter: EF-1a
  Cloning method: Gibson Cloning
Terms and licenses: Academic/Nonprofit Terms; Industry Terms: Not Available to Industry
Depositor comments: Please note that this plasmid is inherently unstable due to a repeating poly A element. We recommend performing a diagnostic digest on multiple colonies upon receipt. The depositors would like to note the presence of several discrepancies between the depositor sequence and physical plasmid sequence. In particular, the sequences upstream and downstream of the puromycin coding region have 10 bp insertions which do not affect the ability to perform puromycin selection. The sequences for those regions within the physical plasmids are as follows: Upstream of Puro: GAATTCGACCGCCTGTCTCAAGGTGCCACC; Downstream of Puro: GCTTTGAGACTACGCGTGAATTCACTCCTC.
How to cite: LSB-hsa-miR-29b-1-5p was a gift from Ron Weiss (Addgene plasmid # 103393)
