>Addgene plasmid #103393 | LSB-hsa-miR-29b-1-5p | depositor partial sequence | sequence record 195836 | hsa-miR-29b-1-5p target
TCTAAACCACCATATGAAACCAGC
