>Addgene plasmid #103393 | LSB-hsa-miR-29b-1-5p | addgene partial sequence | sequence record 266945 | mKate2-F 5'-ACCCGCTAAGAACCTCAAGA-3'
CAAGGAGGCCGACAAAGAGACATACGTCGAGCAGCACGAGGTGGCTGTGGCCAGATACTGCGACCTCCCT
AGCAAACTGGGGCACAAACTTAATTGAGAATTCTACCACCCAGCTTTCTTGTACAAAGTGGTACGTCTCA
AGACCAGAGGTCTCTGCTTTAATATTATCTAAACCACCATATGAAACCAGCTCTAAACCACCATATGAAA
CCAGCTCTAAACCACCATATGAAACCAGCTCTAAACCACCATATGAAACCAGCC
